>Addgene plasmid #136979 | pGGF_RT_FAST_RFP | addgene full sequence | sequence record 269090 | Addgene NGS Result
GACGAAAGGGCCTCGTGATACGCCTATTTTTATAGGTTAATGTCATGATAATAATGGTTTCTTAGACGTC
AGGTGGCACTTTTCGGGGAAATGTGCGCGGAACCCCTATTTGTTTATTTTTCTAAATACATTCAAATATG
TATCCGCTCATGAGACAATAACCCTGATAAATGCTTCAATAATATTGAAAAAGGAAGAGTATGAGTATTC
AACATTTCCGTGTCGCCCTTATTCCCTTTTTTGCGGCATTTTGCCTTCCTGTTTTTGCTCACCCAGAAAC
GCTGGTGAAAGTAAAAGATGCTGAAGATCAGTTGGGTGCACGAGTGGGTTACATCGAACTGGATCTCAAC
AGCGGTAAGATCCTTGAGAGTTTTCGCCCCGAAGAACGTTTTCCAATGATGAGCACTTTTAAAGTTCTGC
TATGTGGCGCGGTATTATCCCGTATTGACGCCGGGCAAGAGCAACTCGGTCGCCGCATACACTATTCTCA
GAATGACTTGGTTGAGTACTCACCAGTCACAGAAAAGCATCTTACGGATGGCATGACAGTAAGAGAATTA
TGCAGTGCTGCCATAACCATGAGTGATAACACTGCGGCCAACTTACTTCTGACAACGATCGGAGGACCGA
AGGAGCTAACCGCTTTTTTGCACAACATGGGGGATCATGTAACTCGCCTTGATCGTTGGGAACCGGAGCT
GAATGAAGCCATACCAAACGACGAGCGTGACACCACGATGCCTGTAGCAATGGCAACAACGTTGCGCAAA
CTATTAACTGGCGAACTACTTACTCTAGCTTCCCGGCAACAATTAATAGACTGGATGGAGGCGGATAAAG
TTGCAGGACCACTTCTGCGCTCGGCCCTTCCGGCTGGCTGGTTTATTGCTGATAAATCTGGAGCCGGTGA
GCGTGGCTCTCGAGGTATCATTGCAGCACTGGGGCCAGATGGTAAGCCCTCCCGTATCGTAGTTATCTAC
ACGACGGGGAGTCAGGCAACTATGGATGAACGAAATAGACAGATCGCTGAGATAGGTGCCTCACTGATTA
AGCATTGGTAACTGTCAGACCAAGTTTACTCATATATACTTTAGATTGATTTAAAACTTCATTTTTAATT
TAAAAGGATCTAGGTGAAGATCCTTTTTGATAATCTCATGACCAAAATCCCTTAACGTGAGTTTTCGTTC
CACTGAGCGTCAGACCCCGTAGAAAAGATCAAAGGATCTTCTTGAGATCCTTTTTTTCTGCGCGTAATCT
GCTGCTTGCAAACAAAAAAACCACCGCTACCAGCGGTGGTTTGTTTGCCGGATCAAGAGCTACCAACTCT
TTTTCCGAAGGTAACTGGCTTCAGCAGAGCGCAGATACCAAATACTGTTCTTCTAGTGTAGCCGTAGTTA
GGCCACCACTTCAAGAACTCTGTAGCACCGCCTACATACCTCGCTCTGCTAATCCTGTTACCAGTGGCTG
CTGCCAGTGGCGATAAGTCGTGTCTTACCGGGTTGGACTCAAGACGATAGTTACCGGATAAGGCGCAGCG
GTCGGGCTGAACGGGGGGTTCGTGCACACAGCCCAGCTTGGAGCGAACGACCTACACCGAACTGAGATAC
CTACAGCGTGAGCTATGAGAAAGCGCCACGCTTCCCGAAGGGAGAAAGGCGGACAGGTATCCGGTAAGCG
GCAGGGTCGGAACAGGAGAGCGCACGAGGGAGCTTCCAGGGGGAAACGCCTGGTATCTTTATAGTCCTGT
CGGGTTTCGCCACCTCTGACTTGAGCGTCGATTTTTGTGATGCTCGTCAGGGGGGCGGAGCCTATGGAAA
AACGCCAGCAACGCGGCCTTTTTACGGTTCCTGGCCTTTTGCTGGCCTTTTGCTCACATGTTCTTTCCTG
CGTTATCCCCTGATTCTGTGGATAACCGTATTACCGCCTTTGAGTGAGCTGATACCGCTCGCCGCAGCCG
AACGACCGAGCGCAGCGAGTCAGTGAGCGAGGAAGCGGAAGAGCGCCCAATACGCAAACCGCCTCTCCCC
GCGCGTTGGCCGATTCATTAATGCAGCTGGCACGACAGGTTTCCCGACTGGAAAGCGGGCAGTGAGCGCA
ACGCAATTAATGTGAGTTAGCTCACTCATTAGGCACCCCAGGCTTTACACTTTATGCTTCCGGCTCGTAT
GTTGTGTGGAATTGTGAGCGGATAACAATTTCACACGAGCTATTTAGGTGACACTATAGAAGTGAAGCTT
GGTCTCAACTACTTCAAGTGTATGTAGGTATAGTAACATGAACAAGAACAGACTCAAGTACAAGATCGCA
TACGAAAATGGAAATGGCAATGTCACTTCCACATAATCAAACACGAATCCTCATATCAACAAGGCCTGAG
ATTCTAACTAGCTCATAACAACTTAGCCAATAGTTACTTGAGACTACCAAATGTATGTAGAACTAAAGAC
TAAGGGACAGAGAGTTCGTCTAAACAGGTGAATCTAGTCGTTGTTATCTAATAAACAATTCAGCCCCAAA
TGCAGAACACACATAGAGCTCTCTATTGATTCAAATTACGATCTGATACTGATAACGTCTAGATTTTTAG
GGTTAAAGCAATCAATCACCTGACGATTCAAGGTGGTTGGATCATGACGATTCCAGAAAACATCAAGCAA
GCTCTCAAAGCTACACTCTTTGGGATCATACTGAACTCTAACAACCTCGTTATGTCCCGTAGTGCCAGTA
CAGACATCCTCGTAACTCGGATTGTGCACGATGCCATGGCTATACCCAACCTCGGTCTTGGTCACACCAG
GAACTCTCTGGTAAGCTAGCTCCACTCCCCAGAAACAACCGGCGCCAAATTGCGCGAATTGCTGACCTGA
AGACGGAACATCATCGTCGGGTCCTTGGGCGATTGCGGCGGAAGATGGGTCAGCTTGGGCTTGAGGACAA
GACCCGAATCCGAGTCTGTTGAAAAGGTTGTTCATTGGGGATTTGTATACGGAGATTGGTCGTCGAGAGG
TTTGAGGGAAAGGACAAATGGGTTTGGCTCTGGAGAAAGAGAGTGCGGCTTTAGAGAGAGAATTGAGAGG
TTTAGAGAGAGATGCGGCGGCGATGAGCGGAGGAGAGACGACGAGGACCTGCATTATCAAAGCAGTGACG
TGGTGAAATTTGGAACTTTTAAGAGGCAGATAGATTTATTATTTGTATCCATTTTCTTCATTGTTCTAGA
ATGTCGCGGAACAAATTTTAAAACTAAATCCTAAATTTTTCTAATTTTGTTGCCAATAGTGGATATGTGG
GCCGTATAGAAGGAATCTATTGAAGGCCCAAACCCATACTGACGAGCCCAAAGGTTCGTTTTGCGTTTTA
TGTTTCGGTTCGATGCCAACGCCACATTCTGAGCTAGGCAAAAAACAAACGTGTCTTTGAATAGACTCCT
CTCGTTAACACATGCAGCGGCTGCATGGTGACGCCATTAACACGTGGCCTACAATTGCATGATGTCTCCA
TTGACACGTGACTTCTCGTCTCCTTTCTTAATATATCTAACAAACACTCCTACCTCTTCCAAAATATATA
CACATCTTTTTGATCAATCTCTCATTCAAAATCTCATTCTCTCTAGTAAACAAGAACAAAAAAATGGCGG
ATACAGCTAGAGGAACCCATCACGATATCATCGGCAGGGACCAGTACCCGATGATGGGCCGAGATCGGGA
CCAGTACCAGATGTCCGGACGAGGATCTGACTACTCCAAGTCTAGGCAGATTGCTAAAGCTGCAACTGCT
GTCACAGCTGGTGGTTCCCTCCTTGTTCTCTCCAGCCTTACCCTTGTTGGAACTGTCATAGCTTTGACTG
TTGCAACACCTCTGCTCGTTATCTTCAGCCCAATCCTTGTCCCGGCTCTCATCACAGTTGCACTCCTCAT
CACCGGTTTTCTTTCCTCTGGAGGGTTTGGCATTGCCGCTATAACCGTTTTCTCTTGGATTTACAAGTAA
GCACACATTTATCATCTTACTTCATAATTTTGTGCAATATGTGCATGCATGTGTTGAGCCAGTAGCTTTG
GATCAATTTTTTTGGTCGAATAACAAATGTAACAATAAGAAATTGCAAATTCTAGGGAACATTTGGTTAA
CTAAATACGAAATTTGACCTAGCTAGCTTGAATGTGTCTGTGTATATCATCTATATAGGTAAAATGCTTG
GTATGATACCTATTGATTGTGAATAGGTACGCAACGGGAGAGCACCCACAGGGATCAGACAAGTTGGACA
GTGCAAGGATGAAGTTGGGAAGCAAAGCTCAGGATCTGAAAGACAGAGCTCAGTACTACGGACAGCAACA
TACTGGTGGGGAACATGACCGTGACCGTACTCGTGGTGGCCAGCACACTACTATGAGCGAGCTGATTAAG
GAGAACATGCACATGAAGCTGTACATGGAGGGCACCGTGAACAACCACCACTTCAAGTGCACATCCGAGG
GCGAAGGCAAGCCCTACGAGGGCACCCAGACCATGAGAATCAAGGTGGTCGAGGGCGGCCCTCTCCCCTT
CGCCTTCGACATCCTGGCTACCAGCTTCATGTACGGCAGCAGAACCTTCATCAACCACACCCAGGGCATC
CCCGACTTCTTTAAGCAGTCCTTCCCTGAGGGCTTCACATGGGAGAGAGTCACCACATACGAAGACGGGG
GCGTGCTGACCGCTACCCAGGACACCAGCCTCCAGGACGGCTGCCTCATCTACAACGTCAAGATCAGAGG
GGTGAACTTCCCATCCAACGGCCCTGTGATGCAGAAGAAAACACTCGGCTGGGAGGCCAACACCGAGATG
CTGTACCCCGCTGACGGCGGCCTGGAAGGCAGAAGCGACATGGCCCTGAAGCTCGTGGGCGGGGGCCACC
TGATCTGCAACTTCAAGACCACATACAGATCCAAGAAACCCGCTAAGAACCTCAAGATGCCCGGCGTCTA
CTATGTGGACCACAGACTGGAAAGAATCAAGGAGGCCGACAAAGAAACCTACGTCGAGCAGCACGAGGTG
GCTGTGGCCAGATACTGCGACCTCCCTAGCAAACTGGGGCACAAGTGAATCGTTCAAACATTTGGCAATA
AAGTTTCTTAAGATTGAATCCTGTTGCCGGTCTTGCGATGATTATCATATAATTTCTGTTGAATTACGTT
AAGCATGTAATAATTAACATGTAATGCATGACGTTATTTATGAGATGGGTTTTTATGATTAGAGTCCCGC
AATTATACATTTAATACGCGATAGAAAACAAAATATAGCGCGCAAACTAGGATAAATTATCGCGCGCGGT
GTCATCTATGTTACTAGAGTATTGAGACCGAATTCTCGCCCTATAGTGAGTCGTATTACCTGGCCGTCGT
TTTACAACGTCGTGACTGGGAAAACCCTGGCGTTACCCAACTTAATCGCCTTGCAGCACATCCCCCTTTC
GCCAGCTGGCGTAATAGCGAAGAGGCCCGCACCGATCGCCCTTCCCAACAGTTGCGCAGCCTGAATGGCG
AATGGCGCCTGATGCGGTATTTTCTCCTTACGCATCTGTGCGGTATTTCACACCGCATATGGTGCACTCT
CAGTACAATCTGCTCTGATGCCGCATAGTTAAGCCAGCCCCGACACCCGCCAACACCCGCTGACGCGCCC
TGACGGGCTTGTCTGCTCCCGGCATCCGCTTACAGACAAGCTGTGACCGTCTCCGGGAGCTGCATGTGTC
AGAGGTTTTCACCGTCATCACCGAAACGCGCGA
Features (pLannotate 1.2.2; 16 found; start..end, strand, type, name):
     96..200     +  promoter       AmpR promoter: bla
    201..1061    +  CDS            AmpR: β-lactamase; bla; confers resistance to ampicillin, carbenicillin, and related antibiotics
   1232..1820    +  rep_origin     ori: high-copy-number ColE1/pMB1/pBR322/pUC origin of replication
   2003..2095    +  CDS            lacI (fragment): lac repressor; lacI; The lac repressor binds to the lac operator to inhibit transcription in E. coli. This inhibition can be relieved by adding lactose or isopropyl-β-D-thiogalactopyranoside (IPTG).
   2108..2129    +  protein_bind   CAP binding site: CAP binding activates transcription in the presence of cAMP. E. coli catabolite activator protein
   2144..2174    +  promoter       lac promoter: promoter for the E. coli lac operon
   2182..2198    +  protein_bind   lac operator: The lac repressor binds to the lac operator to inhibit transcription in E. coli. This inhibition can be relieved by adding lactose or isopropyl-β-D-thiogalactopyranoside (IPTG). lac repressor encoded by lacI
   2212..2230    +  promoter       SP6 promoter: promoter for bacteriophage SP6 RNA polymerase
   2610..3134    -  CDS            MSR4 (fragment): MSRA4_ARATH - Also known as PMSR, PMSR4. Experimental evidence at protein level: Swiss-Prot protein existence level 1. Catalyzes the reduction of methionine sulfoxide (MetSO) to methionine in proteins. Plays a protective role against oxidative stress by restoring activity to proteins that have been inactivated by methionine oxidation. Prevents the methionine sulfoxidation of the heat shock protein HSP21 and its subsequent inactivation. MSRA family specifically reduces the MetSO S-enantiomer. From Arabidopsis thaliana (Mouse-ear cress).
   3676..4392    +  CDS            OLEO2_BRANA: Experimental evidence at protein level: Swiss-Prot protein existence level 1. May have a structural role to stabilize the lipid body during desiccation of the seed by preventing coalescence of the oil. Probably interacts with both lipid and phospholipid moieties of lipid bodies. May also provide recognition signals for specific lipase anchorage in lipolysis during seedling growth. From Brassica napus (Rape).
   4393..5085    +  CDS            TagRFP: TagRFP is a basic (constitutively fluorescent) red fluorescent protein published in 2007, derived from Entacmaea quadricolor. It has very low acid sensitivity.
   5089..5338    +  terminator     NOS terminator: nopaline synthase terminator and poly(A) signal
   5360..5378    -  promoter       T7 promoter: promoter for bacteriophage T7 RNA polymerase
   5380..5532    +  CDS            lacZα (fragment): LacZα fragment of β-galactosidase; lacZ fragment
   5538..5637    -  misc_feature   bom (fragment): basis of mobility region from pBR322
   5739..1       -  CDS            rop (fragment) (across the origin): Rop protein, which maintains plasmids at low copy number; rop
