[The description below was written by a language model from this plasmid's Addgene catalogue record and pLannotate feature annotations shown in this document.]
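Description:
pGGF_RT_FAST_RFP is a GreenGate/Golden Gate entry module built on a pUC19 backbone. It supplies a fluorescent seed marker for identifying transgenic Arabidopsis seeds. It is a high-copy E. coli plasmid, maintained through the ColE1/pUC-type origin and selected with ampicillin via the bla gene and its own promoter. Remnants of the cloning vector flank the insert: a lac promoter/operator and CAP site, SP6 and T7 phage promoters, and fragments of lacZα, lacI, bom and rop. None of these has a stated role in the marker's function. Although catalogued as a bacterial expression vector, the plasmid serves as a storage and donor module; the payload is designed to act in plants after assembly into a destination vector.

The insert is a FAST-type (fluorescence-accumulating seed technology) cassette, described in the record as pOLE1:OLE1-RFP. The annotation shows an oleosin coding sequence, matched by similarity to a Brassica napus oleosin, fused directly at its 3′ end to TagRFP and followed by the NOS terminator and polyadenylation signal. The upstream region contains an antisense fragment of the Arabidopsis MSR4 gene. This is probably neighbouring genomic sequence carried along with the oleosin promoter, though the promoter itself is not annotated. Oleosins coat seed oil bodies, so the fusion should produce red fluorescence in seeds carrying the transgene, allowing them to be sorted visually without antibiotic or herbicide selection. Four point mutations were introduced to remove internal BsaI sites, which makes the cassette compatible with BsaI-based assembly. The "pGGF" name suggests the F module position of the GreenGate system, which usually holds the plant selection marker, but the record does not state the overhangs or cloning sites.
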