Addgene plasmid #136979: pGGF_RT_FAST_RFP
Purpose: Goldengate/Greengate module marker for transgenic Arabidopsis seed coat fluorescence
Depositing lab: Klaus Theres. Depositing organization: Max Planck Institute for Plant Breeding Research. Publication: Mutations in the miR396 binding site of the growth-regulating factor gene VvGRF4 modulate inflorescence architecture in grapevine. Rossmann S, Richter R, Sun H, Schneeberger K, Topfer R, Zyprian E, Theres K. Plant J. 2019 Oct 30. doi: 10.1111/tpj.14588. PubMed 31663642.
Backbone
  Vector backbone: pUC19
  Vector type: Bacterial Expression
Growth in bacteria
  Bacterial resistance: Ampicillin, 100 μg/mL
  Growth temperature: 37°C
  Growth strain: DH5alpha
  Copy number: High Copy
Gene/Insert
  Gene/Insert name: seed coat marker RFP
  Species: Synthetic
  Mutation: BsaI site domestication in pOLE1:OLE1-RFP 688 G > A, 1427 A>G, 1454 C > T, 1457 A > G
  Cloning method: Restriction Enzyme; 5′ cloning site unknown (unknown if destroyed); 3′ cloning site unknown (unknown if destroyed)
Terms and licenses: Academic/Nonprofit Terms; Industry Terms: Not Available to Industry
Depositor comments: For use in the Greengate system (DOI: 10.1371/journal.pone.0083043, Addgene: Kit # 1000000036) or similar Goldengate-based systems.
How to cite: pGGF_RT_FAST_RFP was a gift from Klaus Theres (Addgene plasmid # 136979 ; http://n2t.net/addgene:136979 ; RRID:Addgene_136979)
